Addgene plasmid #235078: Tad-CBE(GCC3)
Purpose: Expresses Tad-CBE(GCC3) in mammalian cells.
Depositing lab: Weixin Tang. Depositing organization: University of Chicago. Publication: High-precision cytosine base editors by evolving nucleic-acid-recognition hotspots in deaminase. Wu Y, Xiao YL, Tang W. Nat Biotechnol. 2025 Jul 7:10.1038/s41587-025-02678-w. doi: 10.1038/s41587-025-02678-w. PubMed 40624252.
Backbone
  Vector backbone: pCMV with a BR322 origin
  Backbone size w/o insert (bp): 3402
  Vector type: Mammalian Expression, CRISPR
Growth in bacteria
  Bacterial resistance: Ampicillin, 100 μg/mL
  Growth temperature: 37°C
  Growth strain: DH5alpha
  Copy number: High Copy
Gene/Insert
  Gene/Insert name: Tad-CBE(GCC3)-SpCas9 D10A
  Species: Synthetic
  Insert size (bp): 5373
  Tag / fusion protein: bpNLS (N terminal on insert); 2xUGI, bpNLS (C terminal on insert)
  Cloning method: Golden Gate
Terms and licenses: Academic/Nonprofit Terms; Industry Terms: Not Available to Industry
How to cite: Tad-CBE(GCC3) was a gift from Weixin Tang (Addgene plasmid # 235078 ; http://n2t.net/addgene:235078 ; RRID:Addgene_235078)
