[The description below was written by a language model from this plasmid's Addgene catalogue record and pLannotate feature annotations shown in this document.]
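Description:
Tad-CBE(GCC3) is a mammalian expression plasmid of about 8.8 kb that encodes a cytosine base editor on a pCMV backbone. It is propagated in E. coli at high copy from a ColE1/pBR322-type origin and selected with ampicillin through the β-lactamase gene and its native promoter. Short fragments annotated as a bom site, an SV40 promoter, an MCS, lac promoter/operator elements and lacI appear to be backbone remnants with no evident role in the editor cassette. The record lists no mammalian selection marker.

The synthetic insert of roughly 5.4 kb is transcribed from the CMV immediate-early enhancer and promoter and terminated by the bGH polyadenylation signal. A T7 promoter sits just upstream of the coding region and could in principle support in vitro transcription. The open reading frame is a single fusion protein. It consists of an N-terminal bipartite nuclear localization signal, a deaminase domain derived from E. coli TadA, SpCas9 carrying the D10A nickase mutation, two copies of the uracil glycosylase inhibitor UGI, and a C-terminal bipartite NLS. The automated annotation marks only one UGI copy, whereas the catalogue entry specifies two.

In this architecture, the nickase is directed to a target site by a guide RNA, which this plasmid does not encode and which must be supplied separately. The TadA-derived deaminase, here an evolved variant named GCC3 that acts on cytosine, converts cytosine to uracil in the displaced strand. UGI blocks uracil excision, favouring a C•G to T•A outcome. The associated publication title describes high-precision cytosine base editors obtained by evolving nucleic-acid-recognition hotspots in the deaminase. The specific mutations and sequence-context preference of GCC3 are not given in the record.
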