Features (pLannotate 1.2.2; 17 found; start..end, strand, type, name):
     78..938     -  CDS            AmpR: β-lactamase; bla; confers resistance to ampicillin, carbenicillin, and related antibiotics
    939..1043    -  promoter       AmpR promoter: bla
   1114..1158    -  misc_feature   bom (fragment): basis of mobility region from pBR322
   1313..1692    +  enhancer       CMV enhancer: human cytomegalovirus immediate early enhancer
   1693..1896    +  promoter       CMV promoter: human cytomegalovirus (CMV) immediate early promoter
   1938..1956    +  promoter       T7 promoter: promoter for bacteriophage T7 RNA polymerase
   2027..2506    +  CDS            tadA: TADA_ECOLI - Also known as yfhC. Experimental evidence at protein level: Swiss-Prot protein existence level 1. Catalyzes the deamination of adenosine to inosine at the wobble position 34 of tRNA(Arg2). Essential for cell viability. From Escherichia coli (strain K12).
   2621..6717    +  CDS            Cas9 (fragment): Cas9 (Csn1) endonuclease from the Streptococcus pyogenes Type II CRISPR/Cas system generates RNA-guided double strand breaks in DNA
   7031..7279    +  CDS            UGI: UNGI_BPPB2 - Experimental evidence at protein level: Swiss-Prot protein existence level 1. This protein binds specifically and reversibly to the host uracil-DNA glycosylase, preventing removal of uracil residues from PBS2 DNA by the host uracil-excision repair system. From Bacillus phage PBS2 (Bacteriophage PBS2).
   7397..7621    +  polyA_signal   bGH poly(A) signal: bovine growth hormone polyadenylation signal
   7625..7646    +  promoter       SV40 promoter (fragment): SV40 enhancer and early promoter
   7651..7667    +  misc_feature   MCS (fragment): pBluescript multiple cloning site
   7716..7732    -  protein_bind   lac operator: The lac repressor binds to the lac operator to inhibit transcription in E. coli. This inhibition can be relieved by adding lactose or isopropyl-β-D-thiogalactopyranoside (IPTG). lac repressor encoded by lacI
   7740..7770    -  promoter       lac promoter: promoter for the E. coli lac operon
   7785..7806    -  protein_bind   CAP binding site: CAP binding activates transcription in the presence of cAMP. E. coli catabolite activator protein
   7819..7911    -  CDS            lacI (fragment): lac repressor; lacI; The lac repressor binds to the lac operator to inhibit transcription in E. coli. This inhibition can be relieved by adding lactose or isopropyl-β-D-thiogalactopyranoside (IPTG).
   8094..8682    -  rep_origin     ori: high-copy-number ColE1/pMB1/pBR322/pUC origin of replication
>Addgene plasmid #235078 | Tad-CBE(GCC3) | addgene full sequence | sequence record 469792 | Addgene NGS Result
TTCACCTAGATCCTTTTAAATTAAAAATGAAGTTTTAAATCAATCTAAAGTATATATGAGTAAACTTGGT
CTGACAGTTACCAATGCTTAATCAGTGAGGCACCTATCTCAGCGATCTGTCTATTTCGTTCATCCATAGT
TGCCTGACTCCCCGTCGTGTAGATAACTACGATACGGGAGGGCTTACCATCTGGCCCCAGTGCTGCAATG
ATACCGCGGCTACCACGCTCACCGGCTCCAGATTTATCAGCAATAAACCAGCCAGCCGGAAGGGCCGAGC
GCAGAAGTGGTCCTGCAACTTTATCCGCCTCCATCCAGTCTATTAATTGTTGCCGGGAAGCTAGAGTAAG
TAGTTCGCCAGTTAATAGTTTGCGCAACGTTGTTGCCATTGCTACAGGCATCGTGGTGTCACGCTCGTCG
TTTGGTATGGCTTCATTCAGCTCCGGTTCCCAACGATCAAGGCGAGTTACATGATCCCCCATGTTGTGCA
AAAAAGCGGTTAGCTCCTTCGGTCCTCCGATCGTTGTCAGAAGTAAGTTGGCCGCAGTGTTATCACTCAT
GGTTATGGCAGCACTGCATAATTCTCTTACTGTCATGCCATCCGTAAGATGCTTTTCTGTGACTGGTGAG
TACTCAACCAAGTCATTCTGAGAATAGTGTATGCGGCGACCGAGTTGCTCTTGCCCGGCGTCAATACGGG
ATAATACCGCGCCACATAGCAGAACTTTAAAAGTGCTCATCATTGGAAAACGTTCTTCGGGGCGAAAACT
CTCAAGGATCTTACCGCTGTTGAGATCCAGTTCGATGTAACCCACTCGTGCACCCAACTGATCTTCAGCA
TCTTTTACTTTCACCAGCGTTTCTGGGTGAGCAAAAACAGGAAGGCAAAATGCCGCAAAAAAGGGAATAA
GGGCGACACGGAAATGTTGAATACTCATACTCTTCCTTTTTCAATATTATTGAAGCATTTATCAGGGTTA
TTGTCTCATGAGCGGATACATATTTGAATGTATTTAGAAAAATAAACAAATAGGGGTTCCGCGCACATTT
CCCCGAAAAGTGCCACCTGACGTCGACGGATCGGGAGATCGATCTCCCGATCCCCTAGGGTCGACTCTCA
GTACAATCTGCTCTGATGCCGCATAGTTAAGCCAGTATCTGCTCCCTGCTTGTGTGTTGGAGGTCGCTGA
GTAGTGCGCGAGCAAAATTTAAGCTACAACAAGGCAAGGCTTGACCGACAATTGCATGAAGAATCTGCTT
AGGGTTAGGCGTTTTGCGCTGCTTCGCGATGTACGGGCCAGATATACGCGTTGACATTGATTATTGACTA
GTTATTAATAGTAATCAATTACGGGGTCATTAGTTCATAGCCCATATATGGAGTTCCGCGTTACATAACT
TACGGTAAATGGCCCGCCTGGCTGACCGCCCAACGACCCCCGCCCATTGACGTCAATAATGACGTATGTT
CCCATAGTAACGCCAATAGGGACTTTCCATTGACGTCAATGGGTGGAGTATTTACGGTAAACTGCCCACT
TGGCAGTACATCAAGTGTATCATATGCCAAGTACGCCCCCTATTGACGTCAATGACGGTAAATGGCCCGC
CTGGCATTATGCCCAGTACATGACCTTATGGGACTTTCCTACTTGGCAGTACATCTACGTATTAGTCATC
GCTATTACCATGGTGATGCGGTTTTGGCAGTACATCAATGGGCGTGGATAGCGGTTTGACTCACGGGGAT
TTCCAAGTCTCCACCCCATTGACGTCAATGGGAGTTTGTTTTGGCACCAAAATCAACGGGACTTTCCAAA
ATGTCGTAACAACTCCGCCCCATTGACGCAAATGGGCGGTAGGCGTGTACGGTGGGAGGTCTATATAAGC
AGAGCTGGTTTAGTGAACCGTCAGATCCGCTAGAGATCCGCGGCCGCTAATACGACTCACTATAGGGAGA
GCCGCCACCATGAAACGGACAGCCGACGGAAGCGAGTTCGAGTCACCAAAGAAGAAGCGGAAAGTCTCTG
AAGTCGAGTTTAGCCACGAGTATTGGATGAGGCACGCACTGACCCTGGCAAAGCGAGCACGGGATGAATC
GTGTTGTCCCGTGGGCGCCGTGCTGGTGCTCAACAATAGAGTGATCGGAGAGGGATGGCCGACTGGTCGT
ATTAGTCACGACCCTACCGCACACGCAGAGATCATGGCACTGAGGCAGGGAGGCCTGGTCATGCAGAATT
ACCGCCTGTACGATGCCACCCTGTATTCGACACTCGAGCCATGCGTGATGTGCGCAGGAGCAATGATCCA
CAGCAGGATCGGAAGAGTGGTGTTCGGAGTGTCTTGGAATCGTAAGGGCGCAGTAGGCTCCCTGATGAAT
GTGCTGCACTACCCCGGCATAAAGCACCGGGTGGAGATCACAGAGGGAATCCTGGCAGACGAGTGCGCCG
CCCTGCTGTGCCGTTTCTTTAGAATGCCGAGACGGGTGTTCAAGGCCCAGAAGAAGGCACAGAGCTCCAC
CGACTCTGGAGGATCTAGCGGAGGATCCTCTGGCAGCGAGACACCAGGAACAAGCGAGTCAGCAACACCA
GAGAGCAGTGGCGGCAGCAGCGGCGGCAGCGACAAGAAGTACAGCATCGGCCTGGCCATCGGCACCAACT
CTGTGGGCTGGGCCGTGATCACCGACGAGTACAAGGTGCCCAGCAAGAAATTCAAGGTGCTGGGCAACAC
CGACCGGCACAGCATCAAGAAGAACCTGATCGGAGCCCTGCTGTTCGACAGCGGCGAAACAGCCGAGGCC
ACCCGGCTGAAGAGAACCGCCAGAAGAAGATACACCAGACGGAAGAACCGGATCTGCTATCTGCAAGAGA
TCTTCAGCAACGAGATGGCCAAGGTGGACGACAGCTTCTTCCACAGACTGGAAGAGTCCTTCCTGGTGGA
AGAGGATAAGAAGCACGAGCGGCACCCCATCTTCGGCAACATCGTGGACGAGGTGGCCTACCACGAGAAG
TACCCCACCATCTACCACCTGAGAAAGAAACTGGTGGACAGCACCGACAAGGCCGACCTGCGGCTGATCT
ATCTGGCCCTGGCCCACATGATCAAGTTCCGGGGCCACTTCCTGATCGAGGGCGACCTGAACCCCGACAA
CAGCGACGTGGACAAGCTGTTCATCCAGCTGGTGCAGACCTACAACCAGCTGTTCGAGGAAAACCCCATC
AACGCCAGCGGCGTGGACGCCAAGGCCATCCTGTCTGCCAGACTGAGCAAGAGCAGACGGCTGGAAAATC
TGATCGCCCAGCTGCCCGGCGAAAAGAAGAATGGCCTGTTCGGAAACCTGATTGCCCTGAGCCTGGGCCT
GACCCCCAACTTCAAGAGCAACTTCGACCTGGCCGAGGATGCCAAACTGCAGCTGAGCAAGGACACCTAC
GACGACGACCTGGACAACCTGCTGGCCCAGATCGGCGACCAGTACGCCGACCTGTTTCTGGCCGCCAAGA
ACCTGTCCGACGCCATCCTGCTGAGCGACATCCTGAGAGTGAACACCGAGATCACCAAGGCCCCCCTGAG
CGCCTCTATGATCAAGAGATACGACGAGCACCACCAGGACCTGACCCTGCTGAAAGCTCTCGTGCGGCAG
CAGCTGCCTGAGAAGTACAAAGAGATTTTCTTCGACCAGAGCAAGAACGGCTACGCCGGCTACATTGACG
GCGGAGCCAGCCAGGAAGAGTTCTACAAGTTCATCAAGCCCATCCTGGAAAAGATGGACGGCACCGAGGA
ACTGCTCGTGAAGCTGAACAGAGAGGACCTGCTGCGGAAGCAGCGGACCTTCGACAACGGCAGCATCCCC
CACCAGATCCACCTGGGAGAGCTGCACGCCATTCTGCGGCGGCAGGAAGATTTTTACCCATTCCTGAAGG
ACAACCGGGAAAAGATCGAGAAGATCCTGACCTTCCGCATCCCCTACTACGTGGGCCCTCTGGCCAGGGG
AAACAGCAGATTCGCCTGGATGACCAGAAAGAGCGAGGAAACCATCACCCCCTGGAACTTCGAGGAAGTG
GTGGACAAGGGCGCTTCCGCCCAGAGCTTCATCGAGCGGATGACCAACTTCGATAAGAACCTGCCCAACG
AGAAGGTGCTGCCCAAGCACAGCCTGCTGTACGAGTACTTCACCGTGTATAACGAGCTGACCAAAGTGAA
ATACGTGACCGAGGGAATGAGAAAGCCCGCCTTCCTGAGCGGCGAGCAGAAAAAGGCCATCGTGGACCTG
CTGTTCAAGACCAACCGGAAAGTGACCGTGAAGCAGCTGAAAGAGGACTACTTCAAGAAAATCGAGTGCT
TCGACTCCGTGGAAATCTCCGGCGTGGAAGATCGGTTCAACGCCTCCCTGGGCACATACCACGATCTGCT
GAAAATTATCAAGGACAAGGACTTCCTGGACAATGAGGAAAACGAGGACATTCTGGAAGATATCGTGCTG
ACCCTGACACTGTTTGAGGACAGAGAGATGATCGAGGAACGGCTGAAAACCTATGCCCACCTGTTCGACG
ACAAAGTGATGAAGCAGCTGAAGCGGCGGAGATACACCGGCTGGGGCAGGCTGAGCCGGAAGCTGATCAA
CGGCATCCGGGACAAGCAGTCCGGCAAGACAATCCTGGATTTCCTGAAGTCCGACGGCTTCGCCAACAGA
AACTTCATGCAGCTGATCCACGACGACAGCCTGACCTTTAAAGAGGACATCCAGAAAGCCCAGGTGTCCG
GCCAGGGCGATAGCCTGCACGAGCACATTGCCAATCTGGCCGGCAGCCCCGCCATTAAGAAGGGCATCCT
GCAGACAGTGAAGGTGGTGGACGAGCTCGTGAAAGTGATGGGCCGGCACAAGCCCGAGAACATCGTGATC
GAAATGGCCAGAGAGAACCAGACCACCCAGAAGGGACAGAAGAACAGCCGCGAGAGAATGAAGCGGATCG
AAGAGGGCATCAAAGAGCTGGGCAGCCAGATCCTGAAAGAACACCCCGTGGAAAACACCCAGCTGCAGAA
CGAGAAGCTGTACCTGTACTACCTGCAGAATGGGCGGGATATGTACGTGGACCAGGAACTGGACATCAAC
CGGCTGTCCGACTACGATGTGGACCATATCGTGCCTCAGAGCTTTCTGAAGGACGACTCCATCGACAACA
AGGTGCTGACCAGAAGCGACAAGAACCGGGGCAAGAGCGACAACGTGCCCTCCGAAGAGGTCGTGAAGAA
GATGAAGAACTACTGGCGGCAGCTGCTGAACGCCAAGCTGATTACCCAGAGAAAGTTCGACAATCTGACC
AAGGCCGAGAGAGGCGGCCTGAGCGAACTGGATAAGGCCGGCTTCATCAAGAGACAGCTGGTGGAAACCC
GGCAGATCACAAAGCACGTGGCACAGATCCTGGACTCCCGGATGAACACTAAGTACGACGAGAATGACAA
GCTGATCCGGGAAGTGAAAGTGATCACCCTGAAGTCCAAGCTGGTGTCCGATTTCCGGAAGGATTTCCAG
TTTTACAAAGTGCGCGAGATCAACAACTACCACCACGCCCACGACGCCTACCTGAACGCCGTCGTGGGAA
CCGCCCTGATCAAAAAGTACCCTAAGCTGGAAAGCGAGTTCGTGTACGGCGACTACAAGGTGTACGACGT
GCGGAAGATGATCGCCAAGAGCGAGCAGGAAATCGGCAAGGCTACCGCCAAGTACTTCTTCTACAGCAAC
ATCATGAACTTTTTCAAGACCGAGATTACCCTGGCCAACGGCGAGATCCGGAAGCGGCCTCTGATCGAGA
CAAACGGCGAAACCGGGGAGATCGTGTGGGATAAGGGCCGGGATTTTGCCACCGTGCGGAAAGTGCTGAG
CATGCCCCAAGTGAATATCGTGAAAAAGACCGAGGTGCAGACAGGCGGCTTCAGCAAAGAGTCTATCCTG
CCCAAGAGGAACAGCGATAAGCTGATCGCCAGAAAGAAGGACTGGGACCCTAAGAAGTACGGCGGCTTCG
ACAGCCCCACCGTGGCCTATTCTGTGCTGGTGGTGGCCAAAGTGGAAAAGGGCAAGTCCAAGAAACTGAA
GAGTGTGAAAGAGCTGCTGGGGATCACCATCATGGAAAGAAGCAGCTTCGAGAAGAATCCCATCGACTTT
CTGGAAGCCAAGGGCTACAAAGAAGTGAAAAAGGACCTGATCATCAAGCTGCCTAAGTACTCCCTGTTCG
AGCTGGAAAACGGCCGGAAGAGAATGCTGGCCTCTGCCGGCGAACTGCAGAAGGGAAACGAACTGGCCCT
GCCCTCCAAATATGTGAACTTCCTGTACCTGGCCAGCCACTATGAGAAGCTGAAGGGCTCCCCCGAGGAT
AATGAGCAGAAACAGCTGTTTGTGGAACAGCACAAGCACTACCTGGACGAGATCATCGAGCAGATCAGCG
AGTTCTCCAAGAGAGTGATCCTGGCCGACGCTAATCTGGACAAAGTGCTGTCCGCCTACAACAAGCACCG
GGATAAGCCCATCAGAGAGCAGGCCGAGAATATCATCCACCTGTTTACCCTGACCAATCTGGGAGCCCCT
GCCGCCTTCAAGTACTTTGACACCACCATCGACCGGAAGAGGTACACCAGCACCAAAGAGGTGCTGGACG
CCACCCTGATCCACCAGAGCATCACCGGCCTGTACGAGACACGGATCGACCTGTCTCAGCTGGGAGGTGA
CAGCGGCGGGAGCGGCGGGAGCGGGGGGAGCACTAATCTGAGCGACATCATTGAGAAGGAGACTGGGAAA
CAGCTGGTCATTCAGGAGTCCATCCTGATGCTGCCTGAGGAGGTGGAGGAAGTGATCGGCAACAAGCCAG
AGTCTGACATCCTGGTGCACACCGCCTACGACGAGTCCACAGATGAGAATGTGATGCTGCTGACCTCTGA
CGCCCCCGAGTATAAGCCTTGGGCCCTGGTCATCCAGGATTCTAACGGCGAGAATAAGATCAAGATGCTG
AGCGGAGGATCCGGAGGATCTGGAGGCAGCACCAACCTGTCTGACATCATCGAGAAGGAGACAGGCAAGC
AGCTGGTCATCCAGGAGAGCATCCTGATGCTGCCCGAAGAAGTCGAAGAAGTGATCGGAAACAAGCCTGA
GAGCGATATCCTGGTCCATACCGCCTACGACGAGAGTACCGACGAAAATGTGATGCTGCTGACATCCGAC
GCCCCAGAGTATAAGCCCTGGGCTCTGGTCATCCAGGATTCCAACGGAGAGAACAAAATCAAAATGCTGT
CTGGCGGCTCAAAAAGAACCGCCGACGGCAGCGAATTCGAGCCCAAGAAGAAGAGGAAAGTCTAACCGGT
CATCATCACCATCACCATTGAGTTTAAACCCGCTGATCAGCCTCGACTGTGCCTTCTAGTTGCCAGCCAT
CTGTTGTTTGCCCCTCCCCCGTGCCTTCCTTGACCCTGGAAGGTGCCACTCCCACTGTCCTTTCCTAATA
AAATGAGGAAATTGCATCGCATTGTCTGAGTAGGTGTCATTCTATTCTGGGGGGTGGGGTGGGGCAGGAC
AGCAAGGGGGAGGATTGGGAAGACAATAGCAGGCATGCTGGGGATGCGGTGGGCTCTATGGCTTCTGAGG
CGGAAAGAACCAGCTGGGGCTCGATACCGTCGACCTCTAGCTAGAGCTTGGCGTAATCATGGTCATAGCT
GTTTCCTGTGTGAAATTGTTATCCGCTCACAATTCCACACAACATACGAGCCGGAAGCATAAAGTGTAAA
GCCTAGGGTGCCTAATGAGTGAGCTAACTCACATTAATTGCGTTGCGCTCACTGCCCGCTTTCCAGTCGG
GAAACCTGTCGTGCCAGCTGCATTAATGAATCGGCCAACGCGCGGGGAGAGGCGGTTTGCGTATTGGGCG
CTCTTCCGCTTCCTCGCTCACTGACTCGCTGCGCTCGGTCGTTCGGCTGCGGCGAGCGGTATCAGCTCAC
TCAAAGGCGGTAATACGGTTATCCACAGAATCAGGGGATAACGCAGGAAAGAACATGTGAGCAAAAGGCC
AGCAAAAGGCCAGGAACCGTAAAAAGGCCGCGTTGCTGGCGTTTTTCCATAGGCTCCGCCCCCCTGACGA
GCATCACAAAAATCGACGCTCAAGTCAGAGGTGGCGAAACCCGACAGGACTATAAAGATACCAGGCGTTT
CCCCCTGGAAGCTCCCTCGTGCGCTCTCCTGTTCCGACCCTGCCGCTTACCGGATACCTGTCCGCCTTTC
TCCCTTCGGGAAGCGTGGCGCTTTCTCATAGCTCACGCTGTAGGTATCTCAGTTCGGTGTAGGTCGTTCG
CTCCAAGCTGGGCTGTGTGCACGAACCCCCCGTTCAGCCCGACCGCTGCGCCTTATCCGGTAACTATCGT
CTTGAGTCCAACCCGGTAAGACACGACTTATCGCCACTGGCAGCAGCCACTGGTAACAGGATTAGCAGAG
CGAGGTATGTAGGCGGTGCTACAGAGTTCTTGAAGTGGTGGCCTAACTACGGCTACACTAGAAGAACAGT
ATTTGGTATCTGCGCTCTGCTGAAGCCAGTTACCTTCGGAAAAAGAGTTGGTAGCTCTTGATCCGGCAAA
CAAACCACCGCTGGTAGCGGTGGTTTTTTTGTTTGCAAGCAGCAGATTACGCGCAGAAAAAAAGGATCTC
AAGAAGATCCTTTGATCTTTTCTACGGGGTCTGACACTCAGTGGAACGAAAACTCACGTTAAGGGATTTT
GGTCATGAGATTATCAAAAAGGATC
